Addgene plasmid #68476: R26TV LSL-TRL
Purpose: Rosa26 targeting vector expressing Cre-dependent tTR-KRAB-rtTA3-Luc cassette
Depositing lab: Tyler Jacks. Depositing organization: Massachusetts Institute of Technology. Publication: A Modular Assembly Platform for Rapid Generation of DNA Constructs. Akama-Garren EH, Joshi NS, Tammela T, Chang GP, Wagner BL, Lee DY, Rideout Iii WM, Papagiannakopoulos T, Xue W, Jacks T. Sci Rep. 2016 Feb 18;6:16836. doi: 10.1038/srep16836. PubMed 26887506.
Backbone
  Vector backbone: R26TV CAG LSL 2-5
  Backbone size w/o insert (bp): 14676
  Total vector size (bp): 18225
  Vector type: Mammalian Expression, Mouse Targeting, Cre/Lox, Luciferase
  Selectable markers: Neomycin (select with G418)
Growth in bacteria
  Bacterial resistance: Ampicillin, 100 μg/mL
  Growth temperature: 30°C
  Growth strain: Stbl3
  Copy number: Unknown
Gene/Insert
  Gene/Insert name: tTR-KRAB-2A-rtTA3-2A-Luciferase
  Species: H. sapiens (human); Escherichia coli Tn10
  Insert size (bp): 3549
  Promoter: CAG
  Cloning method: Gibson Cloning
  Sequencing primers: 5′ CTAACTCGAACGCTAGCTGTGCGATCGTTT; 3′ AGAGTAATTCAACCCCAAACAACAACGTTT
Terms and licenses: Academic/Nonprofit Terms; Industry Terms: Not Available to Industry
How to cite: R26TV LSL-TRL was a gift from Tyler Jacks (Addgene plasmid # 68476 ; http://n2t.net/addgene:68476 ; RRID:Addgene_68476)
