[The description below was written by a language model from this plasmid's Addgene catalogue record and pLannotate feature annotations shown in this document.]
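Description:
R26TV LSL-TRL is a mouse gene-targeting vector designed to knock a Cre-dependent expression cassette into the Rosa26 locus by homologous recombination. It is built on a pBluescript-type bacterial backbone carrying a high-copy ColE1/pUC origin, an f1 origin and an ampicillin resistance gene for propagation in E. coli. The catalogue lists a total size of about 18.2 kb, closely matching the annotated full sequence. The payload is flanked by a short left and a long (roughly 4.3 kb) right homology arm from Rosa26 intron 1. A PGK promoter-driven diphtheria toxin A cassette lies outside the right arm, providing negative selection against random integrants.

Between the arms, an adenovirus splice acceptor is followed by the CAG promoter (CMV enhancer, chicken β-actin promoter and chimeric intron). Next comes a lox-stop-lox element: two directly oriented loxP sites enclosing an antisense HSV TK promoter-driven neomycin resistance gene, which allows G418 selection of targeted cells, together with SV40-derived sequences and a polyadenylation signal that terminate transcription. Downstream is a single open reading frame encoding tTR-KRAB (the Tn10 Tet repressor with an NLS fused to the human ZNF10 KRAB repression domain), the reverse transactivator rtTA3 and firefly luciferase. These are separated by 2A peptides and followed by a bGH polyadenylation signal.

Cre excision of the stop cassette lets CAG drive all three proteins. tTR-KRAB silences tetO-containing promoters in the absence of doxycycline, rtTA3 activates them when the drug is present, and luciferase allows bioluminescent tracking of recombined cells. The vector was assembled by Gibson cloning as part of a modular construct-assembly platform.
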