Features (pLannotate 1.2.2; 46 found; start..end, strand, type, name):
      5..1086    +  misc_feature   Rosa26 left arm: left homology arm from intron 1 of the mouse Rosa26 gene (Soriano, 1999)
   1093..1196    +  misc_feature   Ad SA: adenovirus major late transcript splice acceptor (Friedrich and Soriano, 1991)
   1210..1589    +  enhancer       CMV enhancer: human cytomegalovirus immediate early enhancer
   1591..1864    +  promoter       chicken β-actin promoter: No description available
   1865..2881    +  intron         chimeric intron: chimera between introns from chicken β-actin and rabbit β-globin
   2950..2983    +  protein_bind   loxP: Cre-mediated recombination occurs in the 8-bp core sequence (GCATACAT). Cre recombinase
   2990..3038    -  polyA_signal   HSV TK poly(A) signal: herpes simplex virus thymidine kinase polyadenylation signal (Cole and Stacy, 1985)
   3045..3848    -  CDS            NeoR/KanR: aminoglycoside phosphotransferase from Tn5; aph(3')-II (or nptII); confers resistance to neomycin, kanamycin, and G418 (Geneticin®)
   3853..3981    -  promoter       HSV TK promoter (fragment): herpes simplex virus thymidine kinase promoter
   4146..4478    -  CDS            DED1 (fragment): DED1_YEAST - Also known as SPP81. Experimental evidence at protein level: Swiss-Prot protein existence level 1. ATP-binding RNA helicase involved in translation initiation. Remodels RNA in response to ADP and ATP concentrations by facilitating disruption, but also formation of RNA duplexes. Has weak ATP-dependent affinity for dsRNA, but strong ATP-dependent affinity for ssRNA. Acts as a virus host factor involved in the replication of the MBV and the L-A viruses by promoting the negative-strand RNA synthesis. May be involved in recognition of the preinitiation complex and DNA binding of the RN
   4474..4584    -  CDS            YO201_YEAST (fragment): Protein uncertain: Swiss-Prot protein existence level 5. From Saccharomyces cerevisiae (strain ATCC 204508 / S288c) (Baker's yeast).
   4586..4660    +  CDS            small t antigen (fragment): SV40 (simian virus 40) small t antigen
   4662..4727    +  intron         small t intron: SV40 (simian virus 40) small t antigen intron
   4857..4877    +  CDS            SV40 NLS: nuclear localization signal of SV40 (simian virus 40) large T antigen
   5196..5279    +  CDS            large T antigen (fragment): large T antigen from SV40 (simian virus 40)
   5302..5436    +  polyA_signal   SV40 poly(A) signal: SV40 polyadenylation signal
   5456..5489    +  protein_bind   loxP: Cre-mediated recombination occurs in the 8-bp core sequence (GCATACAT). Cre recombinase
   5530..6145    +  CDS            TetR (fragment): tetracycline repressor TetR; tetR from transposon Tn10; TetR binds to the tetracycline operator tetO to inhibit transcription. This inhibition can be relieved by adding tetracycline or doxycycline.
   6147..6166    +  CDS            SV40 NLS (fragment): nuclear localization signal of SV40 (simian virus 40) large T antigen
   6270..6464    +  CDS            KRAB: Krüppel-associated box (KRAB) transcriptional repression domain from the human zinc finger protein ZNF10 (Margolin et al., 1994)
   6603..7307    +  CDS            rtTA3: reverse tetracycline transactivator 3 activates expression from Tet-responsive promoters in the presence of doxycycline
   7323..7375    +  CDS            P2A (fragment): 2A peptide from porcine teschovirus-1 polyprotein Eukaryotic ribosomes fail to insert a peptide bond between the Gly and Pro residues, yielding separate polypeptides.
   7380..9032    +  CDS            luciferase: firefly luciferase; luc+; enhanced luc+ version of the luciferase gene
   9063..9093    -  misc_feature   MCS (fragment): pBluescript multiple cloning site
   9105..9329    +  polyA_signal   bGH poly(A) signal: bovine growth hormone polyadenylation signal
   9333..9354    +  promoter       SV40 promoter (fragment): SV40 enhancer and early promoter
   9417..13674   +  misc_feature   Rosa26 right arm: right homology arm from intron 1 of the mouse Rosa26 gene (Soriano, 1999)
  13686..13718   -  misc_feature   MCS (fragment): pBluescript multiple cloning site
  13723..14213   +  promoter       PGK promoter: mouse phosphoglycerate kinase 1 promoter
  14240..14809   +  CDS            DTA: diphteria toxin Fragment A; Corynebacterium diphtheriae tox
  14812..14884   +  CDS            small t antigen (fragment): SV40 (simian virus 40) small t antigen
  14886..14951   +  intron         small t intron: SV40 (simian virus 40) small t antigen intron
  15025..15249   +  polyA_signal   bGH poly(A) signal: bovine growth hormone polyadenylation signal
  15253..15274   +  promoter       SV40 promoter (fragment): SV40 enhancer and early promoter
  15279..15299   +  misc_feature   MCS (fragment): pBluescript multiple cloning site
  15341..15359   -  promoter       T3 promoter: promoter for bacteriophage T3 RNA polymerase
  15402..15424   -  protein_bind   lac operator (fragment): The lac repressor binds to the lac operator to inhibit transcription in E. coli. This inhibition can be relieved by adding lactose or isopropyl-β-D-thiogalactopyranoside (IPTG). lac repressor encoded by lacI
  15428..15458   -  promoter       lac promoter: promoter for the E. coli lac operon
  15473..15494   -  protein_bind   CAP binding site: CAP binding activates transcription in the presence of cAMP. E. coli catabolite activator protein
  15507..15599   -  CDS            lacI (fragment): lac repressor; lacI; The lac repressor binds to the lac operator to inhibit transcription in E. coli. This inhibition can be relieved by adding lactose or isopropyl-β-D-thiogalactopyranoside (IPTG).
  15782..16370   -  rep_origin     ori: high-copy-number ColE1/pMB1/pBR322/pUC origin of replication
  16541..17401   -  CDS            AmpR: β-lactamase; bla; confers resistance to ampicillin, carbenicillin, and related antibiotics
  17402..17506   -  promoter       AmpR promoter: bla
  17559..17987   -  rep_origin     f1 ori (sequence partly withheld): f1 bacteriophage origin of replication; arrow indicates direction of (+) strand synthesis
  17992..18147   -  CDS            lacZα (fragment): LacZα fragment of β-galactosidase; lacZ fragment
  18155..18173   +  promoter       T7 promoter: promoter for bacteriophage T7 RNA polymerase
>Addgene plasmid #68476 | R26TV LSL-TRL | depositor full sequence | sequence record 128108 | Full plasmid sequence
CCCCGCGGCAGGCCCTCCGAGCGTGGTGGAGCCGTTCTGTGAGACAGCCGGGTACGAGTCGTGACGCTGG
AAGGGGCAAGCGGGTGGTGGGCAGGAATGCGGTCCGCCCTGCAGCAACCGGAGGGGGAGGGAGAAGGGAG
CGGAAAAGTCTCCACCGGACGCGGCCATGGCTCGGGGGGGGGGGGGCAGCGGAGGACGCTTCCGGCCGAC
GTCTCGTCGCTGATTGGCTTTTTTCCTCCCGCCGTGTGTGAAAACACAAATGGCGTGTTTTGGTTGGCGT
AAGGCGCCTGTCAGTTAACGGCAGCCGGAGTGCGCAGCCGCCGGCAGCCTCGCTCTGCCCACTGGGTGGG
GCGGGAGGTAGGTGGGGTGAGGCGAGCTGACGTGCGGGCGCGGTCGGCCTCTGGCGGGGCGGGGGAGGGG
AGGGAGGGTCAGCGAAAGTAGCTCGCGCGCGAGCGGCCGCCCACCCTCCCCTTCCTCTGGGGGAGTCGTT
TTACCCGCCGCCGGCCGGGCCTCGTCGTCTGATTGGCTCTCGGGGCCCAGAAAACTGGCCCTTGCCATTG
GCTCGTGTTCGTGCAAGTTGAGTCCATCCGCCGGCCAGCGGGGGCGGCGAGGAGGCGCTCCCAGGTTCCG
GCCCTCCCCTCGGCCCCGCGCCGCAGAGTCTGGCCGCGCGCCCCTGCGCAACGTGGCAGGAAGCGCGCGC
TGGGGGCGGGGACGGGCAGTAGGGCTGAGCGGCTGCGGGGCGGGTGCAAGCACGTTTCCGACTTGAGTTG
CCTCAAGAGGGGCGTGCTGAGCCAGACCTCCATCGCGCACTCCGGGGAGTGGAGGGAAGGAGCGAGGGCT
CAGTTGGGCTGTTTTGGAGGCAGGAAGCACTTGCTCTCCCAAAGTCGCTCTGAGTTGTTATCAGTAAGGG
AGCTGCAGTGGAGTAGGCGGGGAGAAGGCCGCACCCTTCTCCGGAGGGGGGAGGGGAGTGTTGCAATACC
TTTCTGGGAGTTCTCTGCTGCCTCCTGGCTTCTGAGGACCGCCCTGGGCCTGGGAGAATCCCTTGCCCCC
TCTTCCCCTCGTGATCTGCAACTCCAGTCTTTCTAGCATCTGTAGGGCGCAGTAGTCCAGGGTTTCCTTG
ATGATGTCATACTTATCCTGTCCCTTTTTTTTCCACAGCTCGCGGTTGAGGACAAACTCTTCGCGGTCTT
TCCAGTGGTTAATTAAGTCGACATTGATTATTGACTAGTTATTAATAGTAATCAATTACGGGGTCATTAG
TTCATAGCCCATATATGGAGTTCCGCGTTACATAACTTACGGTAAATGGCCCGCCTGGCTGACCGCCCAA
CGACCCCCGCCCATTGACGTCAATAATGACGTATGTTCCCATAGTAACGCCAATAGGGACTTTCCATTGA
CGTCAATGGGTGGAGTATTTACGGTAAACTGCCCACTTGGCAGTACATCAAGTGTATCATATGCCAAGTA
CGCCCCCTATTGACGTCAATGACGGTAAATGGCCCGCCTGGCATTATGCCCAGTACATGACCTTATGGGA
CTTTCCTACTTGGCAGTACATCTACGTATTAGTCATCGCTATTACCATGGTCGAGGTGAGCCCCACGTTC
TGCTTCACTCTCCCCATCTCCCCCCCCTCCCCACCCCCAATTTTGTATTTATTTATTTTTTAATTATTTT
GTGCAGCGATGGGGGCGGGGGGGGGGGGCGCGCGCCAGGCGGGGCGGGGCGGGGCGAGGGGCGGGGCGGG
GCGAGGCGGAGAGGTGCGGCGGCAGCCAATCAGAGCGGCGCGCTCCGAAAGTTTCCTTTTATGGCGAGGC
GGCGGCGGCGGCGGCCCTATAAAAAGCGAAGCGCGCGGCGGGCGGGAGTCGCTGCGCGCTGCCTTCGCCC
CGTGCCCCGCTCCGCCGCCGCCTCGCGCCGCCCGCCCCGGCTCTGACTGACCGCGTTACTCCCACAGGTG
AGCGGGCGGGACGGCCCTTCTCCTCCGGGCTGTAATTAGCGCTTGGTTTAATGACGGCTTGTTTCTTTTC
TGTGGCTGCGTGAAAGCCTTGAGGGGCTCCGGGAGGGCCCTTTGTGCGGGGGGAGCGGCTCGGGGGGTGC
GTGCGTGTGTGTGTGCGTGGGGAGCGCCGCGTGCGGCTCCGCGCTGCCCGGCGGCTGTGAGCGCTGCGGG
CGCGGCGCGGGGCTTTGTGCGCTCCGCAGTGTGCGCGAGGGGAGCGCGGCCGGGGGCGGTGCCCCGCGGT
GCGGGGGGGGCTGCGAGGGGAACAAAGGCTGCGTGCGGGGTGTGTGCGTGGGGGGGTGAGCAGGGGGTGT
GGGCGCGTCGGTCGGGCTGCAACCCCCCCTGCACCCCCCTCCCCGAGTTGCTGAGCACGGCCCGGCTTCG
GGTGCGGGGCTCCGTACGGGGCGTGGCGCGGGGCTCGCCGTGCCGGGCGGGGGGTGGCGGCAGGTGGGGG
TGCCGGGCGGGGCGGGGCCGCCTCGGGCCGGGGAGGGCTCGGGGGAGGGGCGCGGCGGCCCCCGGAGCGC
CGGCGGCTGTCGAGGCGCGGCGAGCCGCAGCCATTGCCTTTTATGGTAATCGTGCGAGAGGGCGCAGGGA
CTTCCTTTGTCCCAAATCTGTGCGGAGCCGAAATCTGGGAGGCGCCGCCGCACCCCCTCTAGCGGGCGCG
GGGCGAAGCGGTGCGGCGCCGGCAGGAAGGAAATGGGCGGGGAGGGCCTTCGTGCGTCGCCGCGCCGCCG
TCCCCTTCTCCCTCTCCAGCCTCGGGGCTGTCCGCGGGGGGACGGCTGCCTTCGGGGGGGACGGGGCAGG
GCGGGGTTCGGCTTCTGGCGTGTGACCGGCGGCTCTAGAGCCTCTGCTAACCATGTTCATGCCTTCTTCT
TTTTCCTACAGCTCCTGGGCAACGTGCTGGTTATTGTGCTGTCTCATCATTTTGGCAAAGAATTCCTCGA
GTTAATTAAATAACTTCGTATAGCATACATTATACGAAGTTATGGATCCGAACAAACGACCCAACACCCG
TGCGTTTTATTCTGTCTTTTTATTGCCGATCCCCTCAGAAGAACTCGTCAAGAAGGCGATAGAAGGCGAT
GCGCTGCGAATCGGGAGCGGCGATACCGTAAAGCACGAGGAAGCGGTCAGCCCATTCGCCGCCAAGCTCT
TCAGCAATATCACGGGTAGCCAACGCTATGTCCTGATAGCGGTCCGCCACACCCAGCCGGCCACAGTCGA
TGAATCCAGAAAAGCGGCCATTTTCCACCATGATATTCGGCAAGCAGGCATCGCCATGGGTCACGACGAG
ATCCTCGCCGTCGGGCATGCGCGCCTTGAGCCTGGCGAACAGTTCGGCTGGCGCGAGCCCCTGATGCTCT
TCGTCCAGATCATCCTGATCGACAAGACCGGCTTCCATCCGAGTACGTGCTCGCTCGATGCGATGTTTCG
CTTGGTGGTCGAATGGGCAGGTAGCCGGATCAAGCGTATGCAGCCGCCGCATTGCATCAGCCATGATGGA
TACTTTCTCGGCAGGAGCAAGGTGAGATGACAGGAGATCCTGCCCCGGCACTTCGCCCAATAGCAGCCAG
TCCCTTCCCGCTTCAGTGACAACGTCGAGCACAGCTGCGCAAGGAACGCCCGTCGTGGCCAGCCACGATA
GCCGCGCTGCCTCGTCCTGCAGTTCATTCAGGGCACCGGACAGGTCGGTCTTGACAAAAAGAACCGGGCG
CCCCTGCGCTGACAGCCGGAACACGGCGGCATCAGAGCAGCCGATTGTCTGTTGTGCCCAGTCATAGCCG
AATAGCCTCTCCACCCAAGCGGCCGGAGAACCTGCGTGCAATCCATCTTGTTCAATGGCCGATCCCATAT
TGGCTGCAGGGTCGCTCGGTGTTCGAGGCCACACGCGTCACCTTAATATGCGAAGTGGACCTGGGACCGC
GCCGCCCCGACTGCATCTGCGTGTTCGAATTCGCCAATGACAAGACGCTGGGCGGGGTTTGCTCGACATT
GGGTGGAAACATTCCAGGCCTGGGTGGAGAGGCTTTTTGCTTCCTCTTGCAAAACCACACTGCTCGACAT
TGGGTGGAAACATTCCAGGCCTGGGTGGAGAGGCTTTTTGCTTCCTCTTGCAAAACCACACTGCTCGACT
AGTGATTAAAGTCGACTCGGGGACACCAAATATGGCGATCTCGGCCTTTTCGTTTCTTGGAGCTGGGACA
TGTTTGCCATCGATCCATCTACCACCAGAACGGCCGTTAGATCTGCTGCCACCGTTGTTTCCACCGAAGA
AACCACCGTTGCCGTAACCACCACGACGGTTGTTGCTAAAGAAGCTGCCACCGCCACGGCCACCGTTGTA
GCCGCCGTTGTTGTTATTGTAGTTGCTCATGTTATTTCTGGCACTTCTTGGTTTTCCTCTTAAGTGAGGA
GGAACATAACCATTCTCGTTGTTGTCGTTGATGCTTAAATTTTGCACTTGTTCGCTCAGTTCAGCCATAA
TATGAAATGCTTTTCTTGTTGTTCTTACGGAATACCACTTGCCACCTATCACCACAACTAACTTTTTCCC
GTTCCTCCATCTCTTTTATATTTTTTTTCTCGAGGGATCTTTGTGAAGGAACCTTACTTCTGTGGTGTGA
CATAATTGGACAAACTACCTACAGAGATTTAAAGCTCTAAGGTAAATATAAAATTTTTAAGTGTATAATG
TGTTAAACTACTGATTCTAATTGTTTGTGTATTTTAGATTCCAACCTATGGAACTGATGAATGGGAGCAG
TGGTGGAATGCCTTTAATGAGGAAAACCTGTTTTGCTCAGAAGAAATGCCATCTAGTGATGATGAGGCTA
CTGCTGACTCTCAACATTCTACTCCTCCAAAAAAGAAGAGAAAGGTAGAAGACCCCAAGGACTTTCCTTC
AGAATTGCTAAGTTTTTTGAGTCATGCTGTGTTTAGTAATAGAACTCTTGCTTGCTTTGCTATTTACACC
ACAAAGGAAAAAGCTGCACTGCTATACAAGAAAATTATGGAAAAATATTCTGTAACCTTTATAAGTAGGC
ATAACAGTTATAATCATAACATACTGTTTTTTCTTACTCCACACAGGCATAGAGTGTCTGCTATTAATAA
CTATGCTCAAAAATTGTGTACCTTTAGCTTTTTAATTTGTAAAGGGGTTAATAAGGAATATTTGATGTAT
AGTGCCTTGACTAGAGATCATAATCAGCCATACCACATTTGTAGAGGTTTTACTTGCTTTAAAAAACCTC
CCACACCTCCCCCTGAACCTGAAACATAAAATGAATGCAATTGTTGTTGTTAACTTGTTTATTGCAGCTT
ATAATGGTTACAAATAAAGCAATAGCATCACAAATTTCACAAATAAAGCATTTTTTTCACTGCATTCTAG
TTGTGGTTTGTCCAAACTCATCAATGTATCTTATCATGTCTGGATCTGACATGGTAAGTAAGCTTATAAC
TTCGTATAGCATACATTATACGAAGTTATGGGCTAACTCGAACGCTAGCTGTGCGATCGTTTACCATGGC
TAGATTAGATAAAAGTAAAGTGATTAACAGCGCATTAGAGCTGCTTAATGAGGTCGGAATCGAAGGTTTA
ACAACCCGTAAACTCGCCCAGAAGCTAGGTGTAGAGCAGCCTACATTGTATTGGCATGTAAAAAATAAGC
GGGCTTTGCTCGACGCCTTAGCCATTGAGATGTTAGATAGGCACCATACTCACTTTTGCCCTTTAGAAGG
GGAAAGCTGGCAAGATTTTTTACGTAATAACGCTAAAAGTTTTAGATGTGCTTTACTAAGTCATCGCGAT
GGAGCAAAAGTACATTTAGGTACACGGCCTACAGAAAAACAGTATGAAACTCTCGAAAATCAATTAGCCT
TTTTATGCCAACAAGGTTTTTCACTAGAGAATGCATTATATGCACTCAGCGCTGTGGGGCATTTTACTTT
AGGTTGCGTATTGGAAGATCAAGAGCATCAAGTCGCTAAAGAAGAAAGGGAAACACCTACTACTGATAGT
ATGCCGCCATTATTACGACAAGCTATCGAATTATTTGATCACCAAGGTGCAGAGCCAGCCTTCTTATTCG
GCCTTGAATTGATCATATGCGGATTAGAAAAACAACTTAAATGTGAAAGTGGGTCGCCAAAAAAGAAGAG
AAAGGTCGACGGCGGTGGTGCTTTGTCTCCTCAGCACTCTGCTGTCACTCAAGGAAGTATCATCAAGAAC
AAGGAGGGCATGGATGCTAAGTCACTAACTGCCTGGTCCCGGACACTGGTGACCTTCAAGGATGTATTTG
TGGACTTCACCAGGGAGGAGTGGAAGCTGCTGGACACTGCTCAGCAGATCGTGTACAGAAATGTGATGCT
GGAGAACTATAAGAACCTGGTTTCCTTGGGTTATCAGCTTACTAAGCCAGATGTGATCCTCCGGTTGGAG
AAGGGAGAAGAGCCCTGGCTGGTGGAGAGAGAAATTCACCAAGAGACCCATCCTGATTCAGAGACTGCAT
TTGAAATCAAATCATCAGTTAAACTGGGCAGCGGTGCCACTAACTTCAGCTTGTTGAAGCAGGCCGGAGA
CGTCGAAGAGAACCCGGGTCCAATGTCTAGACTGGACAAGAGCAAAGTCATAAACGGAGCTCTGGAATTA
CTCAATGGTGTCGGTATCGAAGGCCTGACGACAAGGAAACTCGCTCAAAAGCTGGGAGTTGAGCAGCCTA
CCCTGTACTGGCACGTGAAGAACAAGCGGGCCCTGCTCGATGCCCTGCCAATCGAGATGCTGGACAGGCA
TCATACCCACTTCTGCCCCCTGGAAGGCGAGTCATGGCAAGACTTTCTGCGGAACAACGCCAAGTCATAC
CGCTGTGCTCTCCTCTCACATCGCGACGGGGCTAAAGTGCATCTCGGCACCCGCCCAACAGAGAAACAGT
ACGAAACCCTGGAAAATCAGCTCGCGTTCCTGTGTCAGCAAGGCTTCTCCCTGGAGAACGCACTGTACGC
TCTGTCCGCCGTGGGCCACTTTACACTGGGCTGCGTATTGGAGGAACAGGAGCATCAAGTAGCAAAAGAG
GAAAGAGAGACACCTACCACCGATTCTATGCCCCCACTTCTGAGACAAGCAATTGAGCTGTTCGACCGGC
AGGGAGCCGAACCTGCCTTCCTTTTCGGCCTGGAACTAATCATATGTGGCCTGGAGAAACAGCTAAAGTG
CGAAAGCGGCGGGCCGACCGACGCCCTTGACGATTTTGACTTAGACATGCTCCCAGCCGATGCCCTTGAC
GATTTTGACCTTGACATGCTCCCCGGGAAGTTAGGATCCGGAGCCACGAACTTCTCTCTGTTAAAGCAAG
CAGGAGACGTGGAAGAAAACCCCGGGCCCATGGAAGACGCCAAAAACATAAAGAAAGGCCCGGCGCCATT
CTATCCGCTGGAAGATGGAACCGCTGGAGAGCAACTGCATAAGGCTATGAAGAGATACGCCCTGGTTCCT
GGAACAATTGCTTTTACAGATGCACATATCGAGGTGGACATCACTTACGCTGAGTACTTCGAAATGTCCG
TTCGGTTGGCAGAAGCTATGAAACGATATGGGCTGAATACAAATCACAGAATCGTCGTATGCAGTGAAAA
CTCTCTTCAATTCTTTATGCCGGTGTTGGGCGCGTTATTTATCGGAGTTGCAGTTGCGCCCGCGAACGAC
ATTTATAATGAACGTGAATTGCTCAACAGTATGGGCATTTCGCAGCCTACCGTGGTGTTCGTTTCCAAAA
AGGGGTTGCAAAAAATTTTGAACGTGCAAAAAAAGCTCCCAATCATCCAAAAAATTATTATCATGGATTC
TAAAACGGATTACCAGGGATTTCAGTCGATGTACACGTTCGTCACATCTCATCTACCTCCCGGTTTTAAT
GAATACGATTTTGTGCCAGAGTCCTTCGATAGGGACAAGACAATTGCACTGATCATGAACTCCTCTGGAT
CTACTGGTCTGCCTAAAGGTGTCGCTCTGCCTCATAGAACTGCCTGCGTGAGATTCTCGCATGCCAGAGA
TCCTATTTTTGGCAATCAAATCATTCCGGATACTGCGATTTTAAGTGTTGTTCCATTCCATCACGGTTTT
GGAATGTTTACTACACTCGGATATTTGATATGTGGATTTCGAGTCGTCTTAATGTATAGATTTGAAGAAG
AGCTGTTTCTGAGGAGCCTTCAGGATTACAAGATTCAAAGTGCGCTGCTGGTGCCAACCCTATTCTCCTT
CTTCGCCAAAAGCACTCTGATTGACAAATACGATTTATCTAATTTACACGAAATTGCTTCTGGTGGCGCT
CCCCTCTCTAAGGAAGTCGGGGAAGCGGTTGCCAAGAGGTTCCATCTGCCAGGTATCAGGCAAGGATATG
GGCTCACTGAGACTACATCAGCTATTCTGATTACACCCGAGGGGGATGATAAACCGGGCGCGGTCGGTAA
AGTTGTTCCATTTTTTGAAGCGAAGGTTGTGGATCTGGATACCGGGAAAACGCTGGGCGTTAATCAAAGA
GGCGAACTGTGTGTGAGAGGTCCTATGATTATGTCCGGTTATGTAAACAATCCGGAAGCGACCAACGCCT
TGATTGACAAGGATGGATGGCTACATTCTGGAGACATAGCTTACTGGGACGAAGACGAACACTTCTTCAT
CGTTGACCGCCTGAAGTCTCTGATTAAGTACAAAGGCTATCAGGTGGCTCCCGCTGAATTGGAATCCATC
TTGCTCCAACACCCCAACATCTTCGACGCAGGTGTCGCAGGTCTTCCCGACGATGACGCCGGTGAACTTC
CCGCCGCCGTTGTTGTTTTGGAGCACGGAAAGACGATGACGGAAAAAGAGATCGTGGATTACGTCGCCAG
TCAAGTAACAACCGCGAAAAAGTTGCGCGGAGGAGTTGTGTTTGTGGACGAAGTACCGAAAGGTCTTACC
GGAAAACTCGACGCAAGAAAAATCAGAGAGATCCTCATAAAGGCCAAGAAGGGCGGAAAGATCGCCGTGT
AAAAACGTTGTTGTTTGGGGTTGAATTACTCTCCCGGGGGATCCACTAGTTCTAGAGCGGCCGATCAGCC
TCGACTGTGCCTTCTAGTTGCCAGCCATCTGTTGTTTGCCCCTCCCCCGTGCCTTCCTTGACCCTGGAAG
GTGCCACTCCCACTGTCCTTTCCTAATAAAATGAGGAAATTGCATCGCATTGTCTGAGTAGGTGTCATTC
TATTCTGGGGGGTGGGGTGGGGCAGGACAGCAAGGGGGAGGATTGGGAAGACAATAGCAGGCATGCTGGG
GATGCGGTGGGCTCTATGGCTTCTGAGGCGGAAAGAACCAGCTGGGGCTCGAGATCCACTAGTTCTAGCC
TCGAGGCTAGAGCGGCCGCCGCGGATATCGAATTCGCTAGAAGATGGGCGGGAGTCTTCTGGGCAGGCTT
AAAGGCTAACCTGGTGTGTGGGCGTTGTCCTGCAGGGGAATTGAACAGGTGTAAAATTGGAGGGACAAGA
CTTCCCACAGATTTTCGGTTTTGTCGGGAAGTTTTTTAATAGGGGCAAATAGGAAAATGGAGGATAGGAG
TCATCTGGGGTTTATGCAGCAAAACTACAGGTATATTGCTTGTATCCGCCTCGGAGATTTCCATGAGGAG
ATAAAGACATGTCACCCGAGTTTATACTCTCCTGCTTAGATCCTACTACAGTATGAAATACAGTGTGCGA
GGTAGACTATGTAAGCAGATTTAATCATTTTAAAGAGCCCAGTACTTCATATCCATTTCTCCCGCTCCTT
CTGCAGCCTTATCAAAAGGTATTTAGAACACTCATTTTAGCCCCATTTTCATTTATTATACTGGCTTATC
CAACCCCTAGACAGAGCATTGGCATTTTCCCTTTCCTGATCTTAGAAGTCTGATGACTCATGAAACCAGA
CAGATTAGTTACATACACCACAAATCGAGGCTGTAGCTGGGGCCTCAACACTGCAGTTCTTTTATAACTC
CTTAGTACACTTTTTGTTGATCCTTTGCCTTGATCCTTAATTTTCAGTGTCTATCACCTCTCCCGTCAGG
TGGTGTTCCACATTTGGGCCTATTCTCAGTCCAGGGAGTTTTACAACAATAGATGTATTGAGAATCCAAC
CTAAAGCTTAACTTTCCACTCCCATGAATGCCTCTCTCCTTTTTCTCCATTATAACTGAGCTATACCATT
AATGGTTTCAGGTGGATGTCTCCTCCCCCAATATACCTGATGTATCTACATATTGCCAGGCTGATATTTT
AAGACATAAAGGTATATTTCATTATTGAGCCACATGGTATTGATTACTGCTACTAAAATTTTGTCATTGT
ACACATCTGTAAAAGGTGGTTCCTTTTGGAATGCAAAGTTCAGGTGTTTGTTGTCTTTCCTGACCTAAGG
TCTTGTGAGCTTGTATTTTTTCTATTTAAGCAGTGCTTTCTCTTGGACTGGCTTGACTCATGGCATTCTA
CACGTTATTGCTGGTCTAAATGTGATTTTGCCAAGCTTCTTCAGGACCTATAATTTTGCTTGACTTGTAG
CCAAACACAAGTAAAATGATTAAGCAACAAATGTATTTGTGAAGCTTGGTTTTTAGGTTGTTGTGTTGTG
TGTGCTTGTGCTCTATAATAATACTATCCAGGGGCTGGAGAGGTGGCTCGGAGTTCAAGAGCACAGACTG
CTCTTCCAGAAGTCCTGAGTTCAATTCCCAGCAACCACATGGTGGCTCACAACCATCTGTAATGGGATCT
GATGCCCTCTTCTGGTGTGTCTGAAGACCACAAGTGTATTCACATTAAATAAATAATCCTCCTTCTTCTT
CTTTTTTTTTTTTTAAAGAGAATCTGTCTCCAGTAGAATTACTGAAGTAATGAAATACTTTGTGTTTGTT
CCAATATGGAGCCAATAATCAAATACTCTTAGCACTGGAAATGTACCAAGGAACTATTTTATTTAAGTGA
CTGTGGACAGAGGAGCCATAACTGCAGACTTGTGGGATACAGAAGACCAATGCAGACTTAATGTCTTTTC
TCTTACACTAAGCAATAAAGAAATAAAAATTGAACTTCTAGTATCCTATTTGTTAAACTGCTAGCTTTAC
TAACTTTTGTGCTTCATCTATACAAAGCTGAAAGCTAAGTCTGCAGCCATTACTAAACATGAAAGCAAGT
AATGATAATTTTGGATTTCAAAAATGTAGGGCCAGAGTTTAGCCAGCCAGTGGTGGTGCTTGCCTTTATG
CCTTAATCCCAGCACTCTGGAGGCAGAGACAGGCAGATCTCTGAGTTTGAGCCCAGCCTGGTCTACACAT
CAAGTTCTATCTAGGATAGCCAGGAATACACACAGAAACCCTGTTGGGGAGGGGGGCTCTGAGATTTCAT
AAAATTATAATTGAAGCATTCCCTAATGAGCCACTATGGATGTGGCTAAATCCGTCTACCTTTCTGATGA
GATTTGGGTATTATTTTTTCTGTCTCTGCTGTTGGTTGGGTCTTTTGACACTGTGGGCTTTCTTAAAGCC
TCCTTCCCTGCCATGTGGTCTCTTGTTTGCTACTAACTTCCCATGGCTTAAATGGCATGGCTTTTTGCCT
TCTAAGGGCAGCTGCTGAGTTTGCAGCCTGATTTCCAGGGTGGGGTTGGGAAATCTTTCAAACACTAAAA
TTGTCCTTTAATTTTTTTTTAAAAAATGGGTTATATAATAAACCTCATAAAATAGTTATGAGGAGTGAGG
TGGACTAATATTAATGAGTCCCTCCCCTATAAAAGAGCTATTAAGGCTTTTTGTCTTATACTAACTTTTT
TTTTAAATGTGGTATCTTTAGAACCAAGGGTCTTAGAGTTTTAGTATACAGAAACTGTTGCATCGCTTAA
TCAGATTTTCTAGTTTCAAATCCAGAGAATCCAAATTCTTCACAGCCAAAGTCAAATTAAGAATTTCTGA
CTTTAATGTTATTTGCTACTGTGAATATAAAATGATAGCTTTTCCTGAGGCAGGGTCTCACTATGTATCT
CTGCCTGATCTGCAACAAGATATGTAGACTAAAGTTCTGCCTGCTTTTGTCTCCTGAATACTAAGGTTAA
AATGTAGTAATACTTTTGGAACTTGCAGGTCAGATTCTTTTATAGGGGACACACTAAGGGAGCTTGGGTG
ATAGTTGGTAAATGTGTTTAAGTGATGAAAACTTGAATTATTATCACCGCAACCTACTTTTTAAAAAAAA
AAGCCAGGCCTGTTAGAGCATGCTAAGGGATCCCTAGGACTTGCTGAGCACACAAGAGTAGTACTTGGCA
GGCTCCTGGTGAGAGCATATTTCAAAAAACAAGGCAGACAACCAAGAAACTACAGTAAGGTTACCTGTCT
TTAACCATCTGCATATACACAGGGATATTAAAATATTCCAAATAATATTTCATTCAAGTTTTCCCCCATC
AAATTGGGACATGGATTTCTCCGGTGAATAGGCAGAGTTGGAAACTAAACAAATGTTGGTTTTGTGATTT
GTGAAATTGTTTTCAAGTGATAGTTAAAGCCCATGAGATACAGAACAAAGCTGCTATTTCGAGGTCTCTT
GGTTATACTCAGAAGCACTTCTTTGGGTTTCCCTGCACTATCCTGATCATGTGCTAGGCCTCCTTAGGCT
GATTGTTGTTCAAATAACTTAAGTTTCCTGTCAGGTGATGTCATATGATTTCATATATCAAGGCAAAACA
TGTTATATATGTTAAACATTTGACTTAATGTGAAAGTTAGGTCTTTGTGGGTTTTGATTTTAATTTCAAA
ACCTGAGCTAAATAAGTCATTTTACATGTCTTACATTTGGTGAATTGTATATTGTGGTTTGCAGGCAAGA
CTCTCTGACCTAGTAACCCTCCTATAGAGCACTTTGCTGGGTCACAAGTCTAGGAGTCAAGCATTTCACC
TTGAAGTTGAGACGTTTTGTTAGTGTATACTAGTTATATGTTGGAGGACATGTTTATCCAGAAGATATTC
AGGACTATTTTTGACTGGGCTAAGGAATTGATTCTGATTAGCACTGTTAGTGAGCATTGAGTGGCCTTTA
GGCTTGAATTGGAGTCACTTGTATATCTCAAATAATGCTGGCCTTTTTTAAAAGCCCTTGTTCTTTATCA
CCCTGTTTTCTACATAATTTTTGTTCAAAGAAATACTTGTTTGGATCTCCTTTTGACAACAATAGCATGT
TTTCAAGCCATATTTTTTTTCCTTTTTTTTTTTTTTTTTGGTTTTTCGAGACAGGGTTTCTCTGTATAGC
CCTGGCTGTCCTGGAACTCACTTTGTAGACCAGGCTGGCCTCGAACTCAGAAATCCGCCTGCCTCTGCCT
CCTGAGTGCCGGGATTAAAGGCGTGCACCACCACGCCTGGCTAAGTTGGATATTTTGTATATAACTATAA
CCAATACTAACTCCACTGGGTGGATTTTTAATTCAGTCAGTAGTCTTAAGTGGTCTTTATTGGCCCTTAT
TAAAATCTACTGTTCACTCTAACAGAGGCTGTTGGACTAGTGGACTAAGCAACTTCCTACGGATATACTA
GCAGATAAGGGTCAGGGATAGAAACTAGTCTAGCGTTTTGTATACCTACCAGCTTATACTACCTTGTTCT
GATAGAAATATTTAGGACATCTAGCTTATCGATCCGTCGACGGTATCGATAAGCTTGATATCGAATTCTA
CCGGGTAGGGGAGGCGCTTTTCCAAGGCAGTCTGAGCATGCGCTTAGCAGCCCCGCTGGCACTTGGCGCT
ACACAAGTGGCCTTGGCCTCGCACACATTCCACATCCACCGGTAGGCGCCAACCGGCTCCGTTCTTTGGT
GGCCCCTTCGCGCCACCTTCTCTCCTCCCCTAGTCAGGAAGTTCCCCCCCGCCCCGCAGCTCGCGTCGTA
GGACGTGACAAATGGAAGTAGCACGTCTCACTAGTCTCGTCAGATGGACAGCACCGCTGAGCAATGGAAG
CGGGTAGGCCTTTGGGGCAGCGGCCAATAGCAGCTTTGCTCCTTCGCTTTCTGGGCTCAGAGGCTGGGAA
GGGGTGGGTCCGGGGGCGGGCTCAGGGGCGGGCTCAGGGGCGGGGCGGGCGCCCGAAGGTCCTCCGGAGG
CCCGGCATTCTGCACGCTTCAAAAGCGCACGTCTGCCGCGCTGTTCTCCTCTTCCTCATCTCCGGGCCTT
TCGACCTGCAGGTCCTCGCCATGGATCCTGATGATGTTGTTATTCTTCTAATCTTTTGTATGGAAAACTT
TTCTTCGTACCACGGGACTAAACCTGGTTATGTAGATTCCATTCAAAAAGGTATACAAAAGCCAAAATCT
GGTACACAAGGAAATTATGACGATGATTGGAAAGGGTTTTATAGTACCGACAATAAATACGACGCTGCGG
GATACTCTGTAGATAATGAAAACCCGCTCTCTGGAAAAGCTGGAGGCGTGGTCAAAGTGACGTATCCAGG
ACTGACGAAGGTTCTCGCACTAAAAGTGGATAATGCCGAAACTATTAAGAAAGAGTTAGGTTTAAGTCTC
ACTGAACCGTTGATGGAGCAAGTCGGAACGGAAGAGTTTATCAAAAGGTTCGGTGATGGTGCTTCGCGTG
TAGTGCTCAGCCTTCCCTTCGCTGAGGGGAGTTCTAGCGTTGAATATATTAATAACTGGGAACAGGCGAA
AGCGTTAAGCGTAGAACTTGAGATTAATTTTGAAACCCGTGGAAAACGTGGCCAAGATGCGATGTATGAG
TATATGGCTCAAGCCTGTGCAGGAAATCGTGTCAGGCGATCTCTTTGTGAAGGAACCTTACTTCTGTGGT
GTGACATAATTGGACAAACTACCTACAGAGATTTAAAGCTCTAAGGTAAATATAAAATTTTTAAGTGTAT
AATGTGTTAAACTACTGATTCTAATTGTTTGTGTATTTTAGATTCCAACCTATGGAACTGATGAATGGGA
GCAGTGGTGGAATGCAGATCCTAGAGCTCGCTGATCAGCCTCGACTGTGCCTTCTAGTTGCCAGCCATCT
GTTGTTTGCCCCTCCCCCGTGCCTTCCTTGACCCTGGAAGGTGCCACTCCCACTGTCCTTTCCTAATAAA
ATGAGGAAATTGCATCGCATTGTCTGAGTAGGTGTCATTCTATTCTGGGGGGTGGGGTGGGGCAGGACAG
CAAGGGGGAGGATTGGGAAGACAATAGCAGGCATGCTGGGGATGCGGTGGGCTCTATGGCTTCTGAGGCG
GAAAGAACCAGCTGGGGCTCGACCTCGAGGGGGGGCCCGCGGCCGCCCTGCAGGGCGATCGCTACGTACA
GCTTTTGTTCCCTTTAGTGAGGGTTAATTGCGCGCTTGGCGTAATCATGGTCATAGCTGTTTCCTGTGTG
AAATTGTTATCCGCTCACAATTCCACACAACATACGAGCCGGAAGCATAAAGTGTAAAGCCTGGGGTGCC
TAATGAGTGAGCTAACTCACATTAATTGCGTTGCGCTCACTGCCCGCTTTCCAGTCGGGAAACCTGTCGT
GCCAGCTGCATTAATGAATCGGCCAACGCGCGGGGAGAGGCGGTTTGCGTATTGGGCGCTCTTCCGCTTC
CTCGCTCACTGACTCGCTGCGCTCGGTCGTTCGGCTGCGGCGAGCGGTATCAGCTCACTCAAAGGCGGTA
ATACGGTTATCCACAGAATCAGGGGATAACGCAGGAAAGAACATGTGAGCAAAAGGCCAGCAAAAGGCCA
GGAACCGTAAAAAGGCCGCGTTGCTGGCGTTTTTCCATAGGCTCCGCCCCCCTGACGAGCATCACAAAAA
TCGACGCTCAAGTCAGAGGTGGCGAAACCCGACAGGACTATAAAGATACCAGGCGTTTCCCCCTGGAAGC
TCCCTCGTGCGCTCTCCTGTTCCGACCCTGCCGCTTACCGGATACCTGTCCGCCTTTCTCCCTTCGGGAA
GCGTGGCGCTTTCTCATAGCTCACGCTGTAGGTATCTCAGTTCGGTGTAGGTCGTTCGCTCCAAGCTGGG
CTGTGTGCACGAACCCCCCGTTCAGCCCGACCGCTGCGCCTTATCCGGTAACTATCGTCTTGAGTCCAAC
CCGGTAAGACACGACTTATCGCCACTGGCAGCAGCCACTGGTAACAGGATTAGCAGAGCGAGGTATGTAG
GCGGTGCTACAGAGTTCTTGAAGTGGTGGCCTAACTACGGCTACACTAGAAGGACAGTATTTGGTATCTG
CGCTCTGCTGAAGCCAGTTACCTTCGGAAAAAGAGTTGGTAGCTCTTGATCCGGCAAACAAACCACCGCT
GGTAGCGGTGGTTTTTTTGTTTGCAAGCAGCAGATTACGCGCAGAAAAAAAGGATCTCAAGAAGATCCTT
TGATCTTTTCTACGGGGTCTGACGCTCAGTGGAACGAAAACTCACGTTAAGGGATTTTGGTCATGAGATT
ATCAAAAAGGATCTTCACCTAGATCCTTTTAAATTAAAAATGAAGTTTTAAATCAATCTAAAGTATATAT
GAGTAAACTTGGTCTGACAGTTACCAATGCTTAATCAGTGAGGCACCTATCTCAGCGATCTGTCTATTTC
GTTCATCCATAGTTGCCTGACTCCCCGTCGTGTAGATAACTACGATACGGGAGGGCTTACCATCTGGCCC
CAGTGCTGCAATGATACCGCGAGACCCACGCTCACCGGCTCCAGATTTATCAGCAATAAACCAGCCAGCC
GGAAGGGCCGAGCGCAGAAGTGGTCCTGCAACTTTATCCGCCTCCATCCAGTCTATTAATTGTTGCCGGG
AAGCTAGAGTAAGTAGTTCGCCAGTTAATAGTTTGCGCAACGTTGTTGCCATTGCTACAGGCATCGTGGT
GTCACGCTCGTCGTTTGGTATGGCTTCATTCAGCTCCGGTTCCCAACGATCAAGGCGAGTTACATGATCC
CCCATGTTGTGCAAAAAAGCGGTTAGCTCCTTCGGTCCTCCGATCGTTGTCAGAAGTAAGTTGGCCGCAG
TGTTATCACTCATGGTTATGGCAGCACTGCATAATTCTCTTACTGTCATGCCATCCGTAAGATGCTTTTC
TGTGACTGGTGAGTACTCAACCAAGTCATTCTGAGAATAGTGTATGCGGCGACCGAGTTGCTCTTGCCCG
GCGTCAATACGGGATAATACCGCGCCACATAGCAGAACTTTAAAAGTGCTCATCATTGGAAAACGTTCTT
CGGGGCGAAAACTCTCAAGGATCTTACCGCTGTTGAGATCCAGTTCGATGTAACCCACTCGTGCACCCAA
CTGATCTTCAGCATCTTTTACTTTCACCAGCGTTTCTGGGTGAGCAAAAACAGGAAGGCAAAATGCCGCA
AAAAAGGGAATAAGGGCGACACGGAAATGTTGAATACTCATACTCTTCCTTTTTCAATATTATTGAAGCA
TTTATCAGGGTTATTGTCTCATGAGCGGATACATATTTGAATGTATTTAGAAAAATAAACAAATAGGGGT
TCCGCGCACATTTCCCCGAAAAGTGCCACCTAAATTGTAAGCGTTAATATTTTGTTAAAATTCGCGTTAA
ATTTTTGTTAAATCAGCTCATTTTTTAACCAATAGGCCGAAATCGGCAAAATCCCTTATAAATCAAAAGA
ATAGACCGAGATAGGGT
[37 nt withheld, positions 17658-17694]
AAAGAACGTGGACTCCAACGTCAAAGG
[49 nt withheld, positions 17722-17770]
T
[91 nt withheld, positions 17772-17862]
G
[124 nt withheld, positions 17864-17987]
CCCATTCGCCATTCAGGCTGCGCAACTGTTGGGAAGGGCGATCGGTGCGGGCCTCTTCGCTATTACGCCA
GCTGGCGAAAGGGGGATGTGCTGCAAGGCGATTAAGTTGGGTAACGCCAGGGTTTTCCCAGTCACGACGT
TGTAAAACGACGGCCAGTGAGCGCGCGTAATACGACTCACTATAGGGCGAATTGGAGCT
