>Addgene plasmid #68476 | R26TV LSL-TRL | addgene partial sequence | sequence record 123181 | LucNRev 5'-CCTTATGCAGTTGCTCTCC-3'
CCGGGCCTTTCTTTATGTTTTTGGCGTCTTCCATGGGCCCGGGGTTTTCTTCCACGTCTCCTGCTTGCTT
TAACAGAGAGAAGTTCGTGGCTCCGGATCCTAACTTCCCGGGGAGCATGTCAAGGTCAAAATCGTCAAGG
GCATCGGCTGGGAGCATGTCTAAGTCAAAATCGTCAAGGGCGTCGGTCGGCCCGCCGCTTTCGCACTTTA
GCTGTTTCTCCAGGCCACATATGATTAGTTCCAGGCCGAAAAGGAAGGCAGGTTCGGCTCCCTGCCGGTC
GAACAGCTCAATTGCTTGTCTCAGAAGTGGGGGCATAGAATCGGTGGTAGGTGTCTCTCTTTCCTCTTTT
GCTACTTGATGCTCCTGTTCCTCCAATACGCAGCCCAGTGTAAAGTGGCCCACGGCGGACAGAGCGTACA
GTGCGTTCTCCAGGGAGAAGCCTTGCTGACACAGGAACGCGAGCTGATTTTCCAGGGTTTCGTACTGTTT
CTCTGTTGGGCGGGTGCCGAGATGCACTTTAGCCCCGTCGCGATGTGAGAGGAGAGCACAGCGGTATGAC
TTGGCGTTGTTCCGCAGAAAGTCTTGCCATGACTCGCCTTCCAGGGGGCAGAAGTGGGTATGATGCC
