>Addgene plasmid #68476 | R26TV LSL-TRL | addgene partial sequence | sequence record 123884 | EBV-rev 5'-GTGGTTTGTCCAAACTCATC-3'
GCTAGCTGTGCGATCGTTTACCATGGCTAGATTAGATAAAAGTAAAGTGATTAACAGCGCATTAGAGCTG
CTTAATGAGGTCGGAATCGAAGGTTTAACAACCCGTAAACTCGCCCAGAAGCTAGGTGTAGAGCAGCCTA
CATTGTATTGGCATGTAAAAAATAAGCGGGCTTTGCTCGACGCCTTAGCCATTGAGATGTTAGATAGGCA
CCATACTCACTTTTGCCCTTTAGAAGGGGAAAGCTGGCAAGATTTTTTACGTAATAACGCTAAAAGTTTT
AGATGTGCTTTACTAAGTCATCGCGATGGAGCAAAAGTACATTTAGGTACACGGCCTACAGAAAAACAGT
ATGAAACTCTCGAAAATCAATTAGCCTTTTTATGCCAACAAGGTTTTTCACTAGAGAATGCATTATATGC
ACTCAGCGCTGTGGGGCATTTTACTTTAGGTTGCGTATTGGAAGATCAAGAGCATCAAGTCGCTAAAGAA
GAAAGGGAAAC
